>Addgene plasmid #178191 | pDEST-HisMBP-SED1 | addgene full sequence | sequence record 349920 | Addgene NGS Result
AGCTGTTGCCCGTCTCACTGGTGAAAAGAAAAACCACCCTGGCGCCCAATACGCAAACCGCCTCTCCCCG
CGCGTTGGCCGATTCATTAATGCAGCTGGCACGACAGGTTTCCCGACTGGAAAGCGGGCAGTGAGCGCAA
CGCAATTAATGTAAGTTAGCTCACTCATTAGGCACAATTCTCATGTTTGACAGCTTATCATCGACTGCAC
GGTGCACCAATGCTTCTGGCGTCAGGCAGCCATCGGAAGCTGTGGTATGGCTGTGCAGGTCGTAAATCAC
TGCATAATTCGTGTCGCTCAAGGCGCACTCCCGTTCTGGATAATGTTTTTTGCGCCGACATCATAACGGT
TCTGGCAAATATTCTGAAATGAGCTGTTGACAATTAATCATCGGCTCGTATAATGTGTGGAATTGTGAGC
GGATAACAATTTCACACAGGAAACAGCCAGTCCGTTTAGGTGTTTTCACGAGCACTTCACCAACAAGGAC
CATAGATTATGAAAATCCATCACCATCACCATCACGAAGAAGGTAAACTGGTAATCTGGATTAACGGCGA
TAAAGGCTATAACGGTCTCGCTGAAGTCGGTAAGAAATTCGAGAAAGATACCGGAATTAAAGTCACCGTT
GAGCATCCGGATAAACTGGAAGAGAAATTCCCACAGGTTGCGGCAACTGGCGATGGCCCTGACATTATCT
TCTGGGCACACGACCGCTTTGGTGGCTACGCTCAATCTGGCCTGTTGGCTGAAATCACCCCGGACAAAGC
GTTCCAGGACAAGCTGTATCCGTTTACCTGGGATGCCGTACGTTACAACGGCAAGCTGATTGCTTACCCG
ATCGCTGTTGAAGCGTTATCGCTGATTTATAACAAAGATCTGCTGCCGAACCCGCCAAAAACCTGGGAAG
AGATCCCGGCGCTGGATAAAGAACTGAAAGCGAAAGGTAAGAGCGCGCTGATGTTCAACCTGCAAGAACC
GTACTTCACCTGGCCGCTGATTGCTGCTGACGGGGGTTATGCGTTCAAGTATGAAAACGGCAAGTACGAC
ATTAAAGACGTGGGCGTGGATAACGCTGGCGCGAAAGCGGGTCTGACCTTCCTGGTTGACCTGATTAAAA
ACAAACACATGAATGCAGACACCGATTACTCCATCGCAGAAGCTGCCTTTAATAAAGGCGAAACAGCGAT
GACCATCAACGGCCCGTGGGCATGGTCCAACATCGACACCAGCAAAGTGAATTATGGTGTAACGGTACTG
CCGACCTTCAAGGGTCAACCATCCAAACCGTTCGTTGGCGTGCTGAGCGCAGGTATTAACGCCGCCAGTC
CGAACAAAGAGCTGGCAAAAGAGTTCCTCGAAAACTATCTGCTGACTGATGAAGGTCTGGAAGCGGTTAA
TAAAGACAAACCGCTGGGTGCCGTAGCGCTGAAGTCTTACGAGGAAGAGTTGGCGAAAGATCCACGTATT
GCCGCCACCATGGAAAACGCCCAGAAAGGTGAAATCATGCCGAACATCCCGCAGATGTCCGCTTTCTGGT
ATGCCGTGCGTACTGCGGTGATCAACGCCGCCAGCGGTCGTCAGACTGTCGATGAAGCCCTGAAAGACGC
GCAGACTAATTCGATCACAAGTTTGTACAAAAAAGCAGGCTCCGCGGCCGCCCCCTTCACCGAGAACTTG
TACTTCCAAGGTATGGTGAGCAAAGGTGAAGAACTGTTTACCGGTGTTGTTCCGATTCTGGTTGAACTGG
ATGGTGACGTTAATGGTCACAAATTTTCAGTTAGCGGTGAAGGCGAAGGTGATGCAACCTATGGTAAACT
GACCCTGAAATTTATCTGTACCACCGGCAAACTGCCGGTTCCGTGGCCGACCCTGGTTACCACCCTGAGC
TGGGGTGTTCAGTGTTTTGCACGTTATCCGGATCACATGAAACAGCACGATTTTTTCAAAAGCGCAATGC
CGGAAGGTTATGTTCAAGAACGTACCATCTTCTTCAAAGATGACGGCAACTATAAAACCCGTGCCGAAGT
TAAATTTGAAGGTGATACCCTGGTGAATCGCATTGAACTGAAAGGCATCGATTTTAAAGAGGATGGTAAT
ATCCTGGGCCACAAACTGGAATATAATGCCATTCATGGCAACGTGTATATCACCGCAGATAAACAGAAAA
ACGGCATCAAAGCAAATTTTGGCCTGAACTGCAATATTGAAGATGGTTCAGTTCAGCTGGCAGATCATTA
TCAGCAGAATACCCCGATTGGTGATGGTCCGGTTCTGCTGCCGGATAATCATTATCTGAGCACCCAGAGC
AAACTGAGCAAAGATCCGAATGAAAAACGTGATCACATGGTGCTGCTGGAATTTGTTACCGCAGCAGGTA
TTACCCTGGGTATGGATGAACTGTATAAAGAGCTCATGCAGTCGATGAAAGAAACAGCTTCGAATATTGC
AGCTTCTGCAAAATCTGGCATGGACAAAACCAAAGCTACCTTGGAGGAAAAGGCGGAGAAGATGAAGACA
CGAGACCCTGTTCAGAAACAGATGGCTACACAGGTTAAAGAAGATAAGATCAATCAAGCTGAGATGCAGA
AGAGAGAAACGCGTCAGCACAACGCGGCCATGAAAGAAGCGGCTGGAGCCGGAACCGGTTTAGGTTTGGG
GACGGCCACTCACTCGACCACTGGACAAGTCGGACACGGCACTGGGACACATCAGATGTCGGCTCTGCCT
GGTCACGGAACGGGACAACTGACCGACCGCGTTGTGGAGGGCACGGCTGTGACCGACCCGATTGGAAGGA
ACACTGGAACTGGTCGGACAACCGCTCATAACACACACGTTGGTGGTGGTGGTGCCACCGGGTACGGAAC
CGGCGGGGGATATACTGGAAGATCTATGGTGTCAAAAGGTGAGGAACTGTTTACAGGCGTGGTGCCGATC
CTGGTAGAGCTGGACGGGGATGTGAATGGCCATAAATTCAGCGTTTCAGGTGAAGGTGAGGGCGACGCCA
CGTACGGAAAACTGACACTGAAATTCATTTGCACAACAGGTAAACTGCCTGTGCCTTGGCCTACACTGGT
GACCACCTTTGGTTATGGTCTGATGTGCTTTGCTCGCTATCCTGACCACATGAAACAACATGATTTCTTT
AAATCTGCCATGCCTGAAGGCTACGTGCAAGAGCGCACCATTTTTTTCAAAGACGATGGGAATTACAAAA
CACGTGCGGAGGTGAAATTCGAGGGCGATACACTGGTTAACCGTATCGAGCTGAAAGGTATCGACTTCAA
AGAGGACGGAAACATTCTGGGTCATAAACTGGAATACAACTACAACAGCCATAACGTGTACATCATGGCC
GACAAACAAAAAAACGGGATTAAAGTGAACTTCAAAATCCGCCACAACATCGAAGATGGCAGCGTGCAGC
TGGCCGACCACTATCAACAAAACACACCGATCGGCGACGGTCCTGTACTGCTGCCTGACAACCACTATCT
GTCATATCAGAGCGCACTGTCAAAAGATCCTAACGAGAAACGCGACCACATGGTTCTGCTGGAATTCGTG
ACAGCCGCTGGCATTACACTGGGCATGGACGAGCTGTACAAATAAAAGGGTGGGCGCGCCGACCCAGCTT
TCTTGTACAAAGTGGTGATAGCTTGGCACTGGCCGTCGTTTTACAACGTCGTGACTGGGAAAACCCTGGC
GTTACCCAACTTAATCGCCTTGCAGCACATCCCCCTTTCGCCAGCTGGCGTAATAGCGAAGAGGCCCGCA
CCGATCGCCCTTCCCAACAGTTGCGCAGCCTGAATGGCGAATGGCAGCTTGGCTGTTTTGGCGGATGAGA
TAAGATTTTCAGCCTGATACAGATTAAATCAGAACGCAGAAGCGGTCTGATAAAACAGAATTTGCCTGGC
GGCAGTAGCGCGGTGGTCCCACCTGACCCCATGCCGAACTCAGAAGTGAAACGCCGTAGCGCCGATGGTA
GTGTGGGGTCTCCCCATGCGAGAGTAGGGAACTGCCAGGCATCAAATAAAACGAAAGGCTCAGTCGAAAG
ACTGGGCCTTTCGTTTTATCTGTTGTTTGTCGGTGAACGCTCTCCTGAGTAGGACAAATCCGCCGGGAGC
GGATTTGAACGTTGCGAAGCAACGGCCCGGAGGGTGGCGGGCAGGACGCCCGCCATAAACTGCCAGGCAT
CAAATTAAGCAGAAGGCCATCCTGACGGATGGCCTTTTTGCGTTTCTACAAACTCTTTTGTTTATTTTTC
TAAATACATTCAAATATGTATCCGCTCATGAGACAATAACCCTGATAAATGCTTCAATAATATTGAAAAA
GGAAGAGTATGAGTATTCAACATTTCCGTGTCGCCCTTATTCCCTTTTTTGCGGCATTTTGCCTTCCTGT
TTTTGCTCACCCAGAAACGCTGGTGAAAGTAAAAGATGCTGAAGATCAGTTGGGTGCACGAGTGGGTTAC
ATCGAACTGGATCTCAACAGCGGTAAGATCCTTGAGAGTTTTCGCCCCGAAGAACGTTTCCCAATGATGA
GCACTTTTAAAGTTCTGCTATGTGGCGCGGTATTATCCCGTGTTGACGCCGGGCAAGAGCAACTCGGTCG
CCGCATACACTATTCTCAGAATGACTTGGTTGAGTACTCACCAGTCACAGAAAAGCATCTTACGGATGGC
ATGACAGTAAGAGAATTATGCAGTGCTGCCATAACCATGAGTGATAACACTGCGGCCAACTTACTTCTGA
CAACGATCGGAGGACCGAAGGAGCTAACCGCTTTTTTGCACAACATGGGGGATCATGTAACTCGCCTTGA
TCGTTGGGAACCGGAGCTGAATGAAGCCATACCAAACGACGAGCGTGACACCACGATGCCTGTAGCAATG
GCAACAACGTTGCGCAAACTATTAACTGGCGAACTACTTACTCTAGCTTCCCGGCAACAATTAATAGACT
GGATGGAGGCGGATAAAGTTGCAGGACCACTTCTGCGCTCGGCCCTTCCGGCTGGCTGGTTTATTGCTGA
TAAATCTGGAGCCGGTGAGCGTGGGTCTCGCGGTATCATTGCAGCACTGGGGCCAGATGGTAAGCCCTCC
CGTATCGTAGTTATCTACACGACGGGGAGTCAGGCAACTATGGATGAACGAAATAGACAGATCGCTGAGA
TAGGTGCCTCACTGATTAAGCATTGGTAACTGTCAGACCAAGTTTACTCATATATACTTTAGATTGATT
[38 nt withheld, positions 5250-5287]
A
[37 nt withheld, positions 5289-5325]
ATTTTGTTAAAATTCGCGTTAAATTTTTGTTAAATCAGCTCATTTTTTAACCAATAGGCCGAAATCGGCA
AAATCCCTTATAAATCAAAAGAATAGCCCGAGATAGGGT
[37 nt withheld, positions 5435-5471]
AAAGAACGTGGACTCCAACGTCAAAGG
[141 nt withheld, positions 5499-5639]
G
[125 nt withheld, positions 5641-5765]
AAAGGATCTAGGTGAAGATCCTTTTTGATAATCTCATGACCAAAATCCCTTAACGTGAGTTTTCGTTCCA
CTGAGCGTCAGACCCCGTAGAAAAGATCAAAGGATCTTCTTGAGATCCTTTTTTTCTGCGCGTAATCTGC
TGCTTGCAAACAAAAAAACCACCGCTACCAGCGGTGGTTTGTTTGCCGGATCAAGAGCTACCAACTCTTT
TTCCGAAGGTAACTGGCTTCAGCAGAGCGCAGATACCAAATACTGTCCTTCTAGTGTAGCCGTAGTTAGG
CCACCACTTCAAGAACTCTGTAGCACCGCCTACATACCTCGCTCTGCTAATCCTGTTACCAGTGGCTGCT
GCCAGTGGCGATAAGTCGTGTCTTACCGGGTTGGACTCAAGACGATAGTTACCGGATAAGGCGCAGCGGT
CGGGCTGAACGGGGGGTTCGTGCACACAGCCCAGCTTGGAGCGAACGACCTACACCGAACTGAGATACCT
ACAGCGTGAGCTATGAGAAAGCGCCACGCTTCCCGAAGGGAGAAAGGCGGACAGGTATCCGGTAAGCGGC
AGGGTCGGAACAGGAGAGCGCACGAGGGAGCTTCCAGGGGGAAACGCCTGGTATCTTTATAGTCCTGTCG
GGTTTCGCCACCTCTGACTTGAGCGTCGATTTTTGTGATGCTCGTCAGGGGGGCGGAGCCTATGGAAAAA
CGCCAGCAACGCGGCCTTTTTACGGTTCCTGGCCTTTTGCTGGCCTTTTGCTCACATGTTCTTTCCTGCG
TTATCCCCTGATTCTGTGGATAACCGTATTACCGCCTTTGAGTGAGCTGATACCGCTCGCCGCAGCCGAA
CGACCGAGCGCAGCGAGTCAGTGAGCGAGGAAGCGGAAGAGCGCCTGATGCGGTATTTTCTCCTTACGCA
TCTGTGCGGTATTTCACACCGCATATGGTGCACTCTCAGTACAATCTGCTCTGATGCCGCATAGTTAAGC
CAGTATACACTCCGCTATCGCTACGTGACTGGGTCATGGCTGCGCCCCGACACCCGCCAACACCCGCTGA
CGCGCCCTGACGGGCTTGTCTGCTCCCGGCATCCGCTTACAGACAAGCTGTGACCGTCTCCGGGAGCTGC
ATGTGTCAGAGGTTTTCACCGTCATCACCGAAACGCGCGAGGCAGCTGCGGTAAAGCTCATCAGCGTGGT
CGTGCAGCGATTCACAGATGTCTGCCTGTTCATCCGCGTCCAGCTCGTTGAGTTTCTCCAGAAGCGTTAA
TGTCTGGCTTCTGATAAAGCGGGCCATGTTAAGGGCGGTTTTTTCCTGTTTGGTCACTGATGCCTCCGTG
TAAGGGGGATTTCTGTTCATGGGGGTAATGATACCGATGAAACGAGAGAGGATGCTCACGATACGGGTTA
CTGATGATGAACATGCCCGGTTACTGGAACGTTGTGAGGGTAAACAACTGGCGGTATGGATGCGGCGGGA
CCAGAGAAAAATCACTCAGGGTCAATGCCAGCGCTTCGTTAATACAGATGTAGGTGTTCCACAGGGTAGC
CAGCAGCATCCTGCGATGCAGATCCGGAACATAATGGTGCAGGGCGCTGACTTCCGCGTTTCCAGACTTT
ACGAAACACGGAAACCGAAGACCATTCATGTTGTTGCTCAGGTCGCAGACGTTTTGCAGCAGCAGTCGCT
TCACGTTCGCTCGCGTATCGGTGATTCATTCTGCTAACCAGTAAGGCAACCCCGCCAGCCTAGCCGGGTC
CTCAACGACAGGAGCACGATCATGCGCACCCGTGGCCAGGACCCAACGCTGCCCGAAATTCCGACACCAT
CGAATGGTGCAAAACCTTTCGCGGTATGGCATGATAGCGCCCGGAAGAGAGTCAATTCAGGGTGGTGAAT
GTGAAACCAGTAACGTTATACGATGTCGCAGAGTATGCCGGTGTCTCTTATCAGACCGTTTCCCGCGTGG
TGAACCAGGCCAGCCACGTTTCTGCGAAAACGCGGGAAAAAGTGGAAGCGGCGATGGCGGAGCTGAATTA
CATTCCCAACCGCGTGGCACAACAACTGGCGGGCAAACAGTCGTTGCTGATTGGCGTTGCCACCTCCAGT
CTGGCCCTGCACGCGCCGTCGCAAATTGTCGCGGCGATTAAATCTCGCGCCGATCAACTGGGTGCCAGCG
TGGTGGTGTCGATGGTAGAACGAAGCGGCGTCGAAGCCTGTAAAGCGGCGGTGCACAATCTTCTCGCGCA
ACGCGTCAGTGGGCTGATCATTAACTATCCGCTGGATGACCAGGATGCCATTGCTGTGGAAGCTGCCTGC
ACTAATGTTCCGGCGTTATTTCTTGATGTCTCTGACCAGACACCCATCAACAGTATTATTTTCTCCCATG
AAGACGGTACGCGACTGGGCGTGGAGCATCTGGTCGCATTGGGTCACCAGCAAATCGCGCTGTTAGCGGG
CCCATTAAGTTCTGTCTCGGCGCGTCTGCGTCTGGCTGGCTGGCATAAATATCTCACTCGCAATCAAATT
CAGCCGATAGCGGAACGGGAAGGCGACTGGAGTGCCATGTCCGGTTTTCAACAAACCATGCAAATGCTGA
ATGAGGGCATCGTTCCCACTGCGATGCTGGTTGCCAACGATCAGATGGCGCTGGGCGCAATGCGCGCCAT
TACCGAGTCCGGGCTGCGCGTTGGTGCGGATATCTCGGTAGTGGGATACGACGATACCGAAGACAGCTCA
TGTTATATCCCGCCGTTAACCACCATCAAACAGGATTTTCGCCTGCTGGGGCAAACCAGCGTGGACCGCT
TGCTGCAACTCTCTCAGGGCCAGGCGGTGAAGGGCAATC
Features (pLannotate 1.2.2; 24 found; start..end, strand, type, name):
    147..168     +  protein_bind   CAP binding site: CAP binding activates transcription in the presence of cAMP. E. coli catabolite activator protein
    187..204     +  promoter       tet promoter (fragment): E. coli promoter for tetracycline efflux protein gene
    377..405     +  promoter       tac promoter: strong E. coli promoter; hybrid between the trp and lac UV5 promoters
    413..429     +  protein_bind   lac operator: The lac repressor binds to the lac operator to inhibit transcription in E. coli. This inhibition can be relieved by adding lactose or isopropyl-β-D-thiogalactopyranoside (IPTG). lac repressor encoded by lacI
    508..525     +  CDS            7xHis (fragment): 6xHis affinity tag
    525..1617    +  CDS            MBP (fragment): maltose binding protein from E. coli; malE (mutated); This version of the gene does not encode a signal sequence, so MBP will remain in the cytosol.
   1627..1651    +  protein_bind   attB1: mutant version of attB; recombination site for the Gateway® BP reaction BP Clonase™
   1693..2409    +  CDS            mCerulean3: mCerulean3 is a basic (constitutively fluorescent) cyan fluorescent protein published in 2011, derived from Aequorea victoria. It is reported to be a somewhat slowly-maturing monomer with very low acid sensitivity.
   2416..2889    +  CDS            LEA46: LEA46_ARATH - Also known as LEA4-5 From Arabidopsis thaliana (Mouse-ear cress).
   2896..3612    +  CDS            Citrine: Citrine is a basic (constitutively fluorescent) yellow fluorescent protein published in 2001, derived from Aequorea victoria. It has moderate acid sensitivity.
   3632..3656    -  protein_bind   attB2: mutant version of attB; recombination site for the Gateway® BP reaction BP Clonase™
   3667..3821    +  CDS            lacZα (fragment): LacZα fragment of β-galactosidase; lacZ fragment
   3914..4029    +  ncRNA          5S rRNA: Accession: RF00001 - 5S ribosomal RNA
   4033..4119    +  terminator     rrnB T1 terminator: Escherichia coli rrnB; transcription terminator T1 from the E. coli rrnB gene
   4211..4238    +  terminator     rrnB T2 terminator: transcription terminator T2 from the E. coli rrnB gene
   4257..4348    +  promoter       AmpR promoter: bla
   4349..5209    +  CDS            AmpR: β-lactamase; bla; confers resistance to ampicillin, carbenicillin, and related antibiotics
   5251..5764    -  rep_origin     M13 ori (sequence partly withheld): M13 bacteriophage origin of replication; arrow indicates direction of (+) strand synthesis
   5875..6463    +  rep_origin     ori: high-copy-number ColE1/pMB1/pBR322/pUC origin of replication
   6649..6789    -  misc_feature   bom: basis of mobility region from pBR322
   6891..7082    -  CDS            rop: Rop protein, which maintains plasmids at low copy number; rop
   7099..7479    +  CDS            YPB1_ECOLX: Protein predicted: Swiss-Prot protein existence level 4. From Escherichia coli.
   7578..7655    +  promoter       lacIq promoter: lacI (mutant); In the lacIq allele, a single base change in the promoter boosts expression of the lacI gene about 10-fold.
   7656..134     +  CDS            lacI (across the origin): lac repressor; lacI; The lac repressor binds to the lac operator to inhibit transcription in E. coli. This inhibition can be relieved by adding lactose or isopropyl-β-D-thiogalactopyranoside (IPTG).
