[The description below was written by a language model from this plasmid's Addgene catalogue record and pLannotate feature annotations shown in this document.]
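Description:
pDEST-HisMBP-SED1 is an 8.6 kb bacterial expression plasmid for producing the SED1 biosensor as a recombinant protein in Escherichia coli. It was built by Gateway cloning into a pDEST-HisMBP type destination vector, and the attB1 and attB2 sites left by recombination flank the sensor coding region. The plasmid replicates from a ColE1/pMB1-family origin and is selected with ampicillin through the bla gene. The catalogue lists it as high copy, although the annotation also detects the pBR322-derived bom region and a rop gene, which is normally associated with reduced copy number. An M13 phage origin is present as well.

Expression is driven by the tac promoter with a downstream lac operator. The plasmid carries its own lacI gene under the lacIq promoter, so transcription is repressed until induced with IPTG. The rrnB T1 and T2 terminators lie downstream of the cassette. The open reading frame begins with an N-terminal His tag fused to a signal-sequence-less maltose binding protein, which stays in the cytosol and serves as a solubility and affinity purification partner. After attB1 comes the sensor itself: the cyan fluorescent protein mCerulean3, the Arabidopsis thaliana protein AtLEA4-5, and the yellow fluorescent protein Citrine. According to the associated publication title, this is an intrinsically disordered protein biosensor that tracks the physical-chemical effects of osmotic stress on cells. Placing the LEA protein between a cyan and yellow fluorophore pair is the usual arrangement for a FRET-type readout of conformational change, though the record does not spell out the mechanism. A lacZα fragment after attB2 is a backbone remnant. The construct is suited to producing the sensor in E. coli, with the His-MBP tag available for purifying it.
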