Addgene plasmid #178191: pDEST-HisMBP-SED1
Purpose: SED1 biosensor for expression in Escherichia coli
Depositing lab: Cesar Cuevas-Velazquez & Jose Dinneny. Depositing organization: Stanford University. Publication: Intrinsically disordered protein biosensor tracks the physical-chemical effects of osmotic stress on cells. Cuevas-Velazquez CL, Vellosillo T, Guadalupe K, Schmidt HB, Yu F, Moses D, Brophy JAN, Cosio-Acosta D, Das A, Wang L, Jones AM, Covarrubias AA, Sukenik S, Dinneny JR. Nat Commun. 2021 Sep 14;12(1):5438. doi: 10.1038/s41467-021-25736-8. PubMed 34521831.
Backbone
  Vector backbone: pDEST
  Backbone size w/o insert (bp): 5490
  Vector type: Bacterial Expression
Growth in bacteria
  Bacterial resistance: Ampicillin, 100 μg/mL
  Growth temperature: 37°C
  Growth strain: DH5alpha
  Copy number: High Copy
Gene/Insert
  Gene/Insert name: SED1 biosensor (alt name: His-MBP-mCerulean3-AtLEA4-5-Citrine)
  Species: Synthetic
  Insert size (bp): 3111
  Promoter: tac
  Tag / fusion protein: 6xHis-MBP (N terminal on insert)
  Cloning method: Gateway Cloning
Terms and licenses: Academic/Nonprofit Terms; Industry Terms: Not Available to Industry
How to cite: pDEST-HisMBP-SED1 was a gift from Cesar Cuevas-Velazquez & Jose Dinneny (Addgene plasmid # 178191 ; http://n2t.net/addgene:178191 ; RRID:Addgene_178191)
