>Addgene plasmid #178191 | pDEST-HisMBP-SED1 | depositor partial sequence | sequence record 345844 | His-MBP-SED1
ATGAAAATCCATCACCATCACCATCACGAAGAAGGTAAACTGGTAATCTGGATTAACGGCGATAAAGGCT
ATAACGGTCTCGCTGAAGTCGGTAAGAAATTCGAGAAAGATACCGGAATTAAAGTCACCGTTGAGCATCC
GGATAAACTGGAAGAGAAATTCCCACAGGTTGCGGCAACTGGCGATGGCCCTGACATTATCTTCTGGGCA
CACGACCGCTTTGGTGGCTACGCTCAATCTGGCCTGTTGGCTGAAATCACCCCGGACAAAGCGTTCCAGG
ACAAGCTGTATCCGTTTACCTGGGATGCCGTACGTTACAACGGCAAGCTGATTGCTTACCCGATCGCTGT
TGAAGCGTTATCGCTGATTTATAACAAAGATCTGCTGCCGAACCCGCCAAAAACCTGGGAAGAGATCCCG
GCGCTGGATAAAGAACTGAAAGCGAAAGGTAAGAGCGCGCTGATGTTCAACCTGCAAGAACCGTACTTCA
CCTGGCCGCTGATTGCTGCTGACGGGGGTTATGCGTTCAAGTATGAAAACGGCAAGTACGACATTAAAGA
CGTGGGCGTGGATAACGCTGGCGCGAAAGCGGGTCTGACCTTCCTGGTTGACCTGATTAAAAACAAACAC
ATGAATGCAGACACCGATTACTCCATCGCAGAAGCTGCCTTTAATAAAGGCGAAACAGCGATGACCATCA
ACGGCCCGTGGGCATGGTCCAACATCGACACCAGCAAAGTGAATTATGGTGTAACGGTACTGCCGACCTT
CAAGGGTCAACCATCCAAACCGTTCGTTGGCGTGCTGAGCGCAGGTATTAACGCCGCCAGTCCGAACAAA
GAGCTGGCAAAAGAGTTCCTCGAAAACTATCTGCTGACTGATGAAGGTCTGGAAGCGGTTAATAAAGACA
AACCGCTGGGTGCCGTAGCGCTGAAGTCTTACGAGGAAGAGTTGGCGAAAGATCCACGTATTGCCGCCAC
CATGGAAAACGCCCAGAAAGGTGAAATCATGCCGAACATCCCGCAGATGTCCGCTTTCTGGTATGCCGTG
CGTACTGCGGTGATCAACGCCGCCAGCGGTCGTCAGACTGTCGATGAAGCCCTGAAAGACGCGCAGACTA
ATTCGATCACAAGTTTGTACAAAGGCTCCGCGGCCGCCCCCTTCACCGAGAACTTGTACTTCCAAGGTAT
GGTGAGCAAAGGTGAAGAACTGTTTACCGGTGTTGTTCCGATTCTGGTTGAACTGGATGGTGACGTTAAT
GGTCACAAATTTTCAGTTAGCGGTGAAGGCGAAGGTGATGCAACCTATGGTAAACTGACCCTGAAATTTA
TCTGTACCACCGGCAAACTGCCGGTTCCGTGGCCGACCCTGGTTACCACCCTGAGCTGGGGTGTTCAGTG
TTTTGCACGTTATCCGGATCACATGAAACAGCACGATTTTTTCAAAAGCGCAATGCCGGAAGGTTATGTT
CAAGAACGTACCATCTTCTTCAAAGATGACGGCAACTATAAAACCCGTGCCGAAGTTAAATTTGAAGGTG
ATACCCTGGTGAATCGCATTGAACTGAAAGGCATCGATTTTAAAGAGGATGGTAATATCCTGGGCCACAA
ACTGGAATATAATGCCATTCATGGCAACGTGTATATCACCGCAGATAAACAGAAAAACGGCATCAAAGCA
AATTTTGGCCTGAACTGCAATATTGAAGATGGTTCAGTTCAGCTGGCAGATCATTATCAGCAGAATACCC
CGATTGGTGATGGTCCGGTTCTGCTGCCGGATAATCATTATCTGAGCACCCAGAGCAAACTGAGCAAAGA
TCCGAATGAAAAACGTGATCACATGGTGCTGCTGGAATTTGTTACCGCAGCAGGTATTACCCTGGGTATG
GATGAACTGTATAAAGAGCTCATGCAGTCGATGAAAGAAACAGCTTCGAATATTGCAGCTTCTGCAAAAT
CTGGCATGGACAAAACCAAAGCTACCTTGGAGGAAAAGGCGGAGAAGATGAAGACACGAGACCCTGTTCA
GAAACAGATGGCTACACAGGTTAAAGAAGATAAGATCAATCAAGCTGAGATGCAGAAGAGAGAAACGCGT
CAGCACAACGCGGCCATGAAAGAAGCGGCTGGAGCCGGAACCGGTTTAGGTTTGGGGACGGCCACTCACT
CGACCACTGGACAAGTCGGACACGGCACTGGGACACATCAGATGTCGGCTCTGCCTGGTCACGGAACGGG
ACAACTGACCGACCGCGTTGTGGAGGGCACGGCTGTGACCGACCCGATTGGAAGGAACACTGGAACTGGT
CGGACAACCGCTCATAACACACACGTTGGTGGTGGTGGTGCCACCGGGTACGGAACCGGCGGGGGATATA
CTGGAAGATCTATGGTGTCAAAAGGTGAGGAACTGTTTACAGGCGTGGTGCCGATCCTGGTAGAGCTGGA
CGGGGATGTGAATGGCCATAAATTCAGCGTTTCAGGTGAAGGTGAGGGCGACGCCACGTACGGAAAACTG
ACACTGAAATTCATTTGCACAACAGGTAAACTGCCTGTGCCTTGGCCTACACTGGTGACCACCTTTGGTT
ATGGTCTGATGTGCTTTGCTCGCTATCCTGACCACATGAAACAACATGATTTCTTTAAATCTGCCATGCC
TGAAGGCTACGTGCAAGAGCGCACCATTTTTTTCAAAGACGATGGGAATTACAAAACACGTGCGGAGGTG
AAATTCGAGGGCGATACACTGGTTAACCGTATCGAGCTGAAAGGTATCGACTTCAAAGAGGACGGAAACA
TTCTGGGTCATAAACTGGAATACAACTACAACAGCCATAACGTGTACATCATGGCCGACAAACAAAAAAA
CGGGATTAAAGTGAACTTCAAAATCCGCCACAACATCGAAGATGGCAGCGTGCAGCTGGCCGACCACTAT
CAACAAAACACACCGATCGGCGACGGTCCTGTACTGCTGCCTGACAACCACTATCTGTCATATCAGAGCG
CACTGTCAAAAGATCCTAACGAGAAACGCGACCACATGGTTCTGCTGGAATTCGTGACAGCCGCTGGCAT
TACACTGGGCATGGACGAGCTGTACAAATAA
